>Addgene plasmid #58016 | mTagRFP-T-Fibrillarin-7 | depositor partial sequence | sequence record 89165 | insert sequence
GACGTCAGATCCGCTAGCGCTACCGGTCGCCACCATGGTGTCTAAGGGCGAAGAGCTGATTAAGGAGAAC
ATGCACATGAAGCTGTACATGGAGGGCACCGTGAACAACCACCACTTCAAGTGCACATCCGAGGGCGAAG
GCAAGCCCTACGAGGGCACCCAGACCATGAGAATCAAGGTGGTCGAGGGCGGCCCTCTCCCCTTCGCCTT
CGACATCCTGGCTACCAGCTTCATGTACGGCAGCAGAACCTTCATCAACCACACCCAGGGCATCCCCGAT
TTCTTTAAGCAGTCCTTCCCTGAGGGCTTCACATGGGAGAGAGTCACCACATACGAAGACGGGGGCGTGC
TGACCGCTACCCAGGACACCAGCCTCCAGGACGGCTGCCTCATCTACAACGTCAAGATCAGAGGGGTGAA
CTTCCCATCCAACGGCCCTGTGATGCAGAAGAAAACACTCGGCTGGGAGGCCAACACCGAGATGCTGTAC
CCCGCTGACGGCGGCCTGGAAGGCAGAACCGACATGGCCCTGAAGCTCGTGGGCGGGGGCCACCTGATCT
GCAACTTCAAGACCACATACAGATCCAAGAAACCCGCTAAGAACCTCAAGATGCCCGGCGTCTACTATGT
GGACCACAGACTGGAAAGAATCAAGGAGGCCGACAAAGAGACCTACGTCGAGCAGCACGAGGTGGCTGTG
GCCAGATACTGCGACCTCCCTAGCAAACTGGGGCACAAACTTAATGGCATGGACGAGCTGTACAAGTCCG
GACTCAGATCTCGAGCCATGAAGCCAGGATTCAGTCCCCGTGGGGGTGGCTTTGGCGGCCGAGGGGGCTT
TGGTGACCGTGGTGGTCGTGGAGGCCGAGGGGGCTTTGGCGGGGGCCGAGGCCAAGGCGGAGGCTTTAGA
GGTCGTGGACGAGGAGGAGGTGGAGGCGGCGGCGGCGGTGGAGGAGGAGGAAGAGGTGGTGGAGGCTTCC
ATTTTGGTGGCAACCGGGGTCGTGGTCGGGGAGGAAAAAGAGGAAACCAGTCGGGGAAGAATGTGATGGT
GGAGCCGCATCGGCATGAGGGTGTCTTCATTTGTCGGGGAAAGGAAGATGCACTGGTCACCAAGAACCTG
GTCCCTGGGGAATCAGTTTATGGAGAGAAGAGAGTCTCGATTTCGGAAGGAGATGACAAAATTGAGTACC
GAGCCTGGAACCCCTTCCGCTCCAAGCTTGCAGCAGCAATCCTGGGTGGTGTGGACCAGATCCACATCAA
ACCGGGGGCTAAGGTTCTCTACCTCGGGGCTGCCTCGGGCACCACGGTCTCCCATGTCTCTGACATCGTT
GGTCCGGATGGTCTAGTCTATGCAGTCGAGTTCTCCCACCGCTCTGGCCGTGACCTCATTAACTTGGCCA
AGAAGAGGACCAACATCATTCCTGTGATCGAGGATGCTCGACACCCACACAAATACCGCATGCTCATCGC
AATGGTGGATGTGATCTTTGCTGATGTGGCCCAGCCAGACCAGACCCGGATTGTGGCCCTGAATGCCCAC
ACCTTCCTGCGTAATGGAGGACACTTTGTGATTTCCATTAAGGCCAACTGCATTGACTCCACAGCCTCAG
CCGAGGCCGTGTTTGCCTCCGAAGTGAAAAAGATGCAACAGGAGAACATGAAGCCGCAGGAGCAGTTGAC
CCTTGAGCCATATGAAAGAGACCATGCCGTGGTCGTGGGAGTGTACAGGCCACCCCCCAAGGTGAAGAAC
TGAGGATCCACCGGATCTAGATAAC
