>Addgene plasmid #58016 | mTagRFP-T-Fibrillarin-7 | addgene partial sequence | sequence record 127431 | TagRFPmKate-F1 5'-AGGCCGACAAAGAGACCTAC-3'
GATACTGCGACCTCCCTAGCAAACTGGGGCACAAACTTAATGGCATGGACGAGCTGTACAAGTCCGGACT
CAGATCTCGAGCCATGAAGCCAGGATTCAGTCCCCGTGGGGGTGGCTTTGGCGGCCGAGGGGGCTTTGGT
GACCGTGGTGGTCGTGGAGGCCGAGGGGGCTTTGGCGGGGGCCGAGGCCAAGGCGGAGGCTTTAGAGGTC
GTGGACGAGGAGGAGGTGGAGGCGGCGGCGGCGGTGGAGGAGGAGGAAGAGGTGGTGGAGGCTTCCATTT
TGGTGGCAACCGGGGTCGTGGTCGGGGAGGAAAAAGAGGAAACCAGTCGGGGAAGAATGTGATGGTGGAG
CCGCATCGGCATGAGGGTGTCTTCATTTGTCGGGGAAAGGAAGATGCACTGGTCACCAAGAACCTGGTCC
CTGGGGAATCAGTTTATGGAGAGAAGAGAGTCTCGATTTCGGAAGGAGATGACAAAATTGAGTACCGAGC
CTGGAACCCCTTCCGCTCCAAGCTTGCAGCAGCAATCCTGGGTGGTGTGGACCAGATCCACATCAAACCG
GGGGCTAAGGTTCTCTACCTCGGGGCTGCCTCGGGCACCACGGTCTCCCATGTCTCTGACATCGTTGGTC
CGGATGGTCTAGTCTATGCAGTCGAGTTCTCCCACCGCTCTGGCCGTGACCTCATTAACTTGGCCAAGAA
GAGGACCAACATCATTCCTGTGATCGAGGATGCTCGACACCCACACAAATACCGCATGCTCATCGCAATG
GTGGATGTGATCTTTGCTGATGTGGCCCAGCCAGACCAGACCCGGATTGTGGCCCTGAATGCCCACACCT
TCCTGCGTAA
