[The description below was written by a language model from this plasmid's Addgene catalogue record.]
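Description:
mTagRFP-T-Fibrillarin-7 is a mammalian expression plasmid that produces human fibrillarin (FBL) fused to the red fluorescent protein mTagRFP-T, serving as a live-cell marker for nucleoli. It is built on an mTagRFP backbone of about 4.75 kb without the insert and is maintained as a high-copy plasmid in E. coli under kanamycin selection. In mammalian cells, a neomycin resistance marker allows G418 selection of stable transfectants. The record does not give a feature table, so the origins of replication and the promoter driving the resistance marker are not stated. The use of an SV40 polyA reverse sequencing primer suggests that the expression cassette ends in an SV40 polyadenylation signal.

The fusion is transcribed from the CMV promoter, which gives strong constitutive expression in most mammalian cell lines. Fibrillarin is a nucleolar methyltransferase component of box C/D snoRNPs that is involved in pre-rRNA processing, so the fusion carries the fluorophore to nucleoli. The fibrillarin sequence corresponds to the human reference transcript but carries two recorded substitutions, R36Q and S66F. The record does not comment on any functional consequence. The record also does not define the orientation of the fusion or the meaning of the "7" in the name, though the name lists the fluorescent protein first.

mTagRFP-T is a monomeric red fluorescent protein associated with work on improving the photostability of bright orange and red proteins. Its listed excitation and emission maxima are 555 nm and 584 nm. The construct is typically used for fluorescence imaging of nucleolar localisation and dynamics, including multicolour experiments alongside green or cyan markers.
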