Addgene plasmid #58016: mTagRFP-T-Fibrillarin-7
Purpose: Localization: Nucleoli, Excitation: 555, Emission: 584
Depositing lab: Michael Davidson. Depositing organization: Florida State University, Tallahassee. Publication: Improving the photostability of bright monomeric orange and red fluorescent proteins. Shaner NC, Lin MZ, McKeown MR, Steinbach PA, Hazelwood KL, Davidson MW, Tsien RY. Nat Methods. 2008 Jun;5(6):545-51. doi: 10.1038/nmeth.1209. Epub 2008 May 4. PubMed 18454154.
Backbone
  Vector backbone: mTagRFP
  Backbone size w/o insert (bp): 4750
  Vector type: Mammalian Expression
  Selectable markers: Neomycin (select with G418)
Growth in bacteria
  Bacterial resistance: Kanamycin, 50 μg/mL
  Growth temperature: 37°C
  Growth strain: DH5alpha
  Copy number: High Copy
Gene/Insert
  Gene/Insert name: Fibrillarin (alt name: NM_001436.3)
  Species: H. sapiens (human)
  Mutation: R36Q, S66F
  Entrez Gene: FBL (a.k.a. FIB, FLRN, Nop1, RNU3IP1)
  Promoter: CMV
  Tag / fusion protein: mTagRFP
  Cloning method: Unknown
  Sequencing primers: 5′ CMV-F; 3′ SV40pA-R
Terms and licenses: Academic/Nonprofit Terms; Industry Terms
Depositor comments: . Excitation = 555; Emission = 584
How to cite: mTagRFP-T-Fibrillarin-7 was a gift from Michael Davidson (Addgene plasmid # 58016 ; http://n2t.net/addgene:58016 ; RRID:Addgene_58016)
